>Addgene plasmid #132617 | pGEX-4T1 human TBC1D7 (19-293) | addgene full sequence | sequence record 259516 | Addgene NGS Result
TGTGGAATTGTGAGCGGATAACAATTTCACACAGGAAACAGTATTCATGTCCCCTATACTAGGTTATTGG
AAAATTAAGGGCCTTGTGCAACCCACTCGACTTCTTTTGGAATATCTTGAAGAAAAATATGAAGAGCATT
TGTATGAGCGCGATGAAGGTGATAAATGGCGAAACAAAAAGTTTGAATTGGGTTTGGAGTTTCCCAATCT
TCCTTATTATATTGATGGTGATGTTAAATTAACACAGTCTATGGCCATCATACGTTATATAGCTGACAAG
CACAACATGTTGGGTGGTTGTCCAAAAGAGCGTGCAGAGATTTCAATGCTTGAAGGAGCGGTTTTGGATA
TTAGATACGGTGTTTCGAGAATTGCATATAGTAAAGACTTTGAAACTCTCAAAGTTGATTTTCTTAGCAA
GCTACCTGAAATGCTGAAAATGTTCGAAGATCGTTTATGTCATAAAACATATTTAAATGGTGATCATGTA
ACCCATCCTGACTTCATGTTGTATGACGCTCTTGATGTTGTTTTATACATGGACCCAATGTGCCTGGATG
CGTTCCCAAAATTAGTTTGTTTTAAAAAACGTATTGAAGCTATCCCACAAATTGATAAGTACTTGAAATC
CAGCAAGTATATAGCATGGCCTTTGCAGGGCTGGCAAGCCACGTTTGGTGGTGGCGACCATCCTCCAAAA
TCGGATCTGGTTCCGCGTGGATCCCCGGAATTCGAAAACCTTTACTTCCAGGGCTTTCGTGGAGTTGAAG
AAAAGAAATCATTAGAAATTCTCCTAAAAGATGACCGTCTGGATACTGAGAAACTTTGTACTTTTAGTCA
GAGGTTCCCTCTCCCGTCCATGTACCGTGCATTGGTATGGAAGGTGCTTCTAGGAATCTTGCCTCCACAC
CACGAGTCCCATGCCAAGGTGATGATGTATCGTAAGGAGCAGTACTTGGATGTCCTTCATGCCCTGAAAG
TCGTTCGCTTTGTTAGTGATGCCACACCTCAGGCTGAAGTCTATCTCCGCATGTATCAGCTGGAGTCTGG
GAAGTTACCTCGAAGTCCCTCTTTTCCACTGGAGCCAGATGATGAAGTGTTTCTTGCCATAGCTAAAGCC
ATGGAGGAAATGGTGGAAGATAGTGTCGACTGTTACTGGATCACCCGACGCTTTGTGAACCAATTAAATA
CCAAGTACCGGGATTCCTTGCCCCAGTTGCCAAAAGCGTTTGAACAATACTTGAATCTGGAAGATGGCAG
ACTGCTGACTCATCTGAGGATGTGTTCCGCGGCGCCCAAACTTCCTTATGATCTCTGGTTCAAGAGGTGC
TTTGCGGGATGTTTGCCTGAATCCAGTTTACAGAGGGTTTGGGATAAAGTTGTGAGTGGATCCTGTAAGA
TCCTAGTTTTTGTAGCTGTCGAAATTTTATTAACCTTTAAAATAAAAGTTATGGCACTGAACAGTGCAGA
GAAGATAACAAAGTTTCTGGAAAATATTCCCCAGGACAGCTCAGACGCGATCGTGAGCAAGGCCATTGAC
TTGTGGCACAAACACTGTGGGACCCCGGTCCATTCAAGCTGAGCGGCCGCATCGTGACTGACTGACGATC
TGCCTCGCGCGTTTCGGTGATGACGGTGAAAACCTCTGACACATGCAGCTCCCGGAGACGGTCACAGCTT
GTCTGTAAGCGGATGCCGGGAGCAGACAAGCCCGTCAGGGCGCGTCAGCGGGTGTTGGCGGGTGTCGGGG
CGCAGCCATGACCCAGTCACGTAGCGATAGCGGAGTGTATAATTCTTGAAGACGAAAGGGCCTCGTGATA
CGCCTATTTTTATAGGTTAATGTCATGATAATAATGGTTTCTTAGACGTCAGGTGGCACTTTTCGGGGAA
ATGTGCGCGGAACCCCTATTTGTTTATTTTTCTAAATACATTCAAATATGTATCCGCTCATGAGACAATA
ACCCTGATAAATGCTTCAATAATATTGAAAAAGGAAGAGTATGAGTATTCAACATTTCCGTGTCGCCCTT
ATTCCCTTTTTTGCGGCATTTTGCCTTCCTGTTTTTGCTCACCCAGAAACGCTGGTGAAAGTAAAAGATG
CTGAAGATCAGTTGGGTGCACGAGTGGGTTACATCGAACTGGATCTCAACAGCGGTAAGATCCTTGAGAG
TTTTCGCCCCGAAGAACGTTTTCCAATGATGAGCACTTTTAAAGTTCTGCTATGTGGCGCGGTATTATCC
CGTGTTGACGCCGGGCAAGAGCAACTCGGTCGCCGCATACACTATTCTCAGAATGACTTGGTTGAGTACT
CACCAGTCACAGAAAAGCATCTTACGGATGGCATGACAGTAAGAGAATTATGCAGTGCTGCCATAACCAT
GAGTGATAACACTGCGGCCAACTTACTTCTGACAACGATCGGAGGACCGAAGGAGCTAACCGCTTTTTTG
CACAACATGGGGGATCATGTAACTCGCCTTGATCGTTGGGAACCGGAGCTGAATGAAGCCATACCAAACG
ACGAGCGTGACACCACGATGCCTGCAGCAATGGCAACAACGTTGCGCAAACTATTAACTGGCGAACTACT
TACTCTAGCTTCCCGGCAACAATTAATAGACTGGATGGAGGCGGATAAAGTTGCAGGACCACTTCTGCGC
TCGGCCCTTCCGGCTGGCTGGTTTATTGCTGATAAATCTGGAGCCGGTGAGCGTGGGTCTCGCGGTATCA
TTGCAGCACTGGGGCCAGATGGTAAGCCCTCCCGTATCGTAGTTATCTACACGACGGGGAGTCAGGCAAC
TATGGATGAACGAAATAGACAGATCGCTGAGATAGGTGCCTCACTGATTAAGCATTGGTAACTGTCAGAC
CAAGTTTACTCATATATACTTTAGATTGATTTAAAACTTCATTTTTAATTTAAAAGGATCTAGGTGAAGA
TCCTTTTTGATAATCTCATGACCAAAATCCCTTAACGTGAGTTTTCGTTCCACTGAGCGTCAGACCCCGT
AGAAAAGATCAAAGGATCTTCTTGAGATCCTTTTTTTCTGCGCGTAATCTGCTGCTTGCAAACAAAAAAA
CCACCGCTACCAGCGGTGGTTTGTTTGCCGGATCAAGAGCTACCAACTCTTTTTCCGAAGGTAACTGGCT
TCAGCAGAGCGCAGATACCAAATACTGTCCTTCTAGTGTAGCCGTAGTTAGGCCACCACTTCAAGAACTC
TGTAGCACCGCCTACATACCTCGCTCTGCTAATCCTGTTACCAGTGGCTGCTGCCAGTGGCGATAAGTCG
TGTCTTACCGGGTTGGACTCAAGACGATAGTTACCGGATAAGGCGCAGCGGTCGGGCTGAACGGGGGGTT
CGTGCACACAGCCCAGCTTGGAGCGAACGACCTACACCGAACTGAGATACCTACAGCGTGAGCTATGAGA
AAGCGCCACGCTTCCCGAAGGGAGAAAGGCGGACAGGTATCCGGTAAGCGGCAGGGTCGGAACAGGAGAG
CGCACGAGGGAGCTTCCAGGGGGAAACGCCTGGTATCTTTATAGTCCTGTCGGGTTTCGCCACCTCTGAC
TTGAGCGTCGATTTTTGTGATGCTCGTCAGGGGGGCGGAGCCTATGGAAAAACGCCAGCAACGCGGCCTT
TTTACGGTTCCTGGCCTTTTGCTGGCCTTTTGCTCACATGTTCTTTCCTGCGTTATCCCCTGATTCTGTG
GATAACCGTATTACCGCCTTTGAGTGAGCTGATACCGCTCGCCGCAGCCGAACGACCGAGCGCAGCGAGT
CAGTGAGCGAGGAAGCGGAAGAGCGCCTGATGCGGTATTTTCTCCTTACGCATCTGTGCGGTATTTCACA
CCGCATAAATTCCGACACCATCGAATGGCGCAAAACCTTTCGCGGTATGGCATGATAGCGCCCGGAAGAG
AGTCAATTCAGGGTGGTGAATGTGAAACCAGTAACGTTATACGATGTCGCAGAGTATGCCGGTGTCTCTT
ATCAGACCGTTTCCCGCGTGGTGAACCAGGCCAGCCACGTTTCTGCGAAAACGCGGGAAAAAGTGGAAGC
GGCGATGGCGGAGCTGAATTACATTCCCAACCGCGTGGCACAACAACTGGCGGGCAAACAGTCGTTGCTG
ATTGGCGTTGCCACCTCCAGTCTGGCCCTGCACGCGCCGTCGCAAATTGTCGCGGCGATTAAATCTCGCG
CCGATCAACTGGGTGCCAGCGTGGTGGTGTCGATGGTAGAACGAAGCGGCGTCGAAGCCTGTAAAGCGGC
GGTGCACAATCTTCTCGCGCAACGCGTCAGTGGGCTGATCATTAACTATCCGCTGGATGACCAGGATGCC
ATTGCTGTGGAAGCTGCCTGCACTAATGTTCCGGCGTTATTTCTTGATGTCTCTGACCAGACACCCATCA
ACAGTATTATTTTCTCCCATGAAGACGGTACGCGACTGGGCGTGGAGCATCTGGTCGCATTGGGTCACCA
GCAAATCGCGCTGTTAGCGGGCCCATTAAGTTCTGTCTCGGCGCGTCTGCGTCTGGCTGGCTGGCATAAA
TATCTCACTCGCAATCAAATTCAGCCGATAGCGGAACGGGAAGGCGACTGGAGTGCCATGTCCGGTTTTC
AACAAACCATGCAAATGCTGAATGAGGGCATCGTTCCCACTGCGATGCTGGTTGCCAACGATCAGATGGC
GCTGGGCGCAATGCGCGCCATTACCGAGTCCGGGCTGCGCGTTGGTGCGGATATCTCGGTAGTGGGATAC
GACGATACCGAAGACAGCTCATGTTATATCCCGCCGTTAACCACCATCAAACAGGATTTTCGCCTGCTGG
GGCAAACCAGCGTGGACCGCTTGCTGCAACTCTCTCAGGGCCAGGCGGTGAAGGGCAATCAGCTGTTGCC
CGTCTCACTGGTGAAAAGAAAAACCACCCTGGCGCCCAATACGCAAACCGCCTCTCCCCGCGCGTTGGCC
GATTCATTAATGCAGCTGGCACGACAGGTTTCCCGACTGGAAAGCGGGCAGTGAGCGCAACGCAATTAAT
GTAAGTTAGCTCACTCATTAGGCACCCCAGGCTTTACACTTTATGCTTCCGGCTCGTATGTTGTGTGGAA
TTGTGAGCGGATAACAATTTCACACAGGAAACAGCTATGACCATGATTACGGATTCACTGGCCGTCGTTT
TACAACGTCGTGACTGGGAAAACCCTGGCGTTACCCAACTTAATCGCCTTGCAGCACATCCCCCTTTCGC
CAGCTGGCGTAATAGCGAAGAGGCCCGCACCGATCGCCCTTCCCAACAGTTGCGCAGCCTGAATGGCGAA
TGGCGCTTTGCCTGGTTTCCGGCACCAGAAGCGGTGCCGGAAAGCTGGCTGGAGTGCGATCTTCCTGAGG
CCGATACTGTCGTCGTCCCCTCAAACTGGCAGATGCACGGTTACGATGCGCCCATCTACACCAACGTGAC
CTATCCCATTACGGTCAATCCGCCGTTTGTTCCCACGGAGAATCCGACGGGTTGTTACTCGCTCACATTT
AATGTTGATGAAAGCTGGCTACAGGAAGGCCAGACGCGAATTATTTTTGATGGCGTTGGAATTAGCTTAT
CGACTGCACGGTGCACCAATGCTTCTGGCGTCAGGCAGCCATCGGAAGCTGTGGTATGGCTGTGCAGGTC
GTAAATCACTGCATAATTCGTGTCGCTCAAGGCGCACTCCCGTTCTGGATAATGTTTTTTGCGCCGACAT
CATAACGGTTCTGGCAAATATTCTGAAATGAGCTGTTGACAATTAATCATCGGCTCGTATAATG
Features (pLannotate 1.2.2; 17 found; start..end, strand, type, name):
      8..24      +  protein_bind   lac operator: The lac repressor binds to the lac operator to inhibit transcription in E. coli. This inhibition can be relieved by adding lactose or isopropyl-β-D-thiogalactopyranoside (IPTG). lac repressor encoded by lacI
     47..700     +  CDS            GST26_SCHJA: Experimental evidence at protein level: Swiss-Prot protein existence level 1. GST isoenzymes appear to play a central role in the parasite detoxification system. Other functions are also suspected including a role in increasing the solubility of haematin in the parasite gut. From Schistosoma japonicum (Blood fluke).
    731..1579    +  CDS            TBC1D7: TBCD7_HUMAN - Also known as TBC7. Experimental evidence at protein level: Swiss-Prot protein existence level 1. Component of the TSC-TBC complex, that contains TBC1D7 in addition to the TSC1-TSC2 complex and consists of the functional complex possessing GTPase-activating protein (GAP) activity toward RHEB in response to alterations in specific cellular growth conditions. The small GTPase RHEB is a direct activator of the protein kinase activity of mTORC1 and the TSC-TBC complex acts as a negative regulator of mTORC1 signaling cascade by acting as a GAP for RHEB. Participates in the proper sens
   1610..1649    +  CDS            rop (fragment): Rop protein, which maintains plasmids at low copy number; rop
   1751..1791    +  misc_feature   bom (fragment): basis of mobility region from pBR322
   1896..2000    +  promoter       AmpR promoter: bla
   2001..2861    +  CDS            AmpR: β-lactamase; bla; confers resistance to ampicillin, carbenicillin, and related antibiotics
   3032..3620    +  rep_origin     ori: high-copy-number ColE1/pMB1/pBR322/pUC origin of replication
   3806..3857    -  misc_feature   bom (fragment): basis of mobility region from pBR322
   3864..3941    +  promoter       lacI promoter: lacI
   3942..5024    +  CDS            lacI: lac repressor; lacI; The lac repressor binds to the lac operator to inhibit transcription in E. coli. This inhibition can be relieved by adding lactose or isopropyl-β-D-thiogalactopyranoside (IPTG).
   5037..5058    +  protein_bind   CAP binding site: CAP binding activates transcription in the presence of cAMP. E. coli catabolite activator protein
   5073..5103    +  promoter       lac promoter: promoter for the E. coli lac operon
   5111..5127    +  protein_bind   lac operator: The lac repressor binds to the lac operator to inhibit transcription in E. coli. This inhibition can be relieved by adding lactose or isopropyl-β-D-thiogalactopyranoside (IPTG). lac repressor encoded by lacI
   5147..5320    +  CDS            lacZα: LacZα fragment of β-galactosidase; lacZ fragment
   5584..5700    -  CDS            yciV (fragment): RNAAM_ECOLI - Also known as trpH From Escherichia coli (strain K12).
   5776..5804    +  promoter       tac promoter: strong E. coli promoter; hybrid between the trp and lac UV5 promoters
