[The description below was written by a language model from this plasmid's Addgene catalogue record and pLannotate feature annotations shown in this document.]
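Description:
pGEX-4T1 human TBC1D7 (19-293) is a bacterial expression plasmid of about 5.8 kb, built on the pGEX-4T1 backbone, for producing a truncated human TBC1D7 protein in E. coli as a glutathione S-transferase fusion. It replicates from a ColE1/pMB1-family origin and is selected with ampicillin through the β-lactamase (AmpR) gene and its own promoter. Short rop and bom fragments, a lacZα segment with its lac promoter, operator and CAP site, and a small yciV fragment are backbone remnants with no role in expression of the insert.

The expression cassette spans the numbering origin of the circular sequence. A tac promoter, a strong trp/lac hybrid, sits at the end of the record and is followed by a lac operator, the Schistosoma japonicum GST coding sequence and then the TBC1D7 coding sequence on the same strand. A short linker separates GST from the insert. In the pGEX-4T series this linker normally carries a thrombin cleavage site for removing the tag, although the feature table does not annotate one. The plasmid also carries lacI with its own promoter, so the lac repressor keeps the tac promoter off until IPTG is added, which gives inducible expression.

The insert encodes residues 19–293 of TBC1D7, a component of the TSC-TBC complex that acts as a GTPase-activating protein toward RHEB and thereby negatively regulates mTORC1 signalling. The GST tag allows affinity purification on glutathione resin and pull-down assays. The associated publication concerns the structural basis of the TSC1–TBC1D7 interaction, so the construct was likely used to prepare recombinant protein for structural and binding studies.
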