Addgene plasmid #132617: pGEX-4T1 human TBC1D7 (19-293)
Purpose: expresses human TBC1D7 (19-293) in E. coli
Depositing lab: Wenqing Xu. Depositing organization: University of Washington. Publication: Structural Basis of the Interaction between Tuberous Sclerosis Complex 1 (TSC1) and Tre2-Bub2-Cdc16 Domain Family Member 7 (TBC1D7). Qin J, Wang Z, Hoogeveen-Westerveld M, Shen G, Gong W, Nellist M, Xu W. J Biol Chem. 2016 Apr 15;291(16):8591-601. doi: 10.1074/jbc.M115.701870. Epub 2016 Feb 18. PubMed 26893383.
Backbone
  Vector backbone: pGEX-4T1
  Vector type: Bacterial Expression
Growth in bacteria
  Bacterial resistance: Ampicillin, 100 μg/mL
  Growth temperature: 37°C
  Growth strain: DH5alpha
  Copy number: Unknown
Gene/Insert
  Gene/Insert name: TBC1D7 (19-293)
  Species: H. sapiens (human)
Terms and licenses: Academic/Nonprofit Terms; Industry Terms: Not Available to Industry
How to cite: pGEX-4T1 human TBC1D7 (19-293) was a gift from Wenqing Xu (Addgene plasmid # 132617 ; http://n2t.net/addgene:132617 ; RRID:Addgene_132617)
